Addgene plasmid #197952: pC1300_pUB10_pcoCASphi_E9t_version2_U6_AtPDS3_gRNA10
Purpose: T-DNA binary vector to express pcoCasphi driven by UBQ10 gene promoter, with SV40 NLS at the C-terminal , and the AtPDS3 guide RNA 10 driven by U6 promoter.
Depositing lab: Steven Jacobsen. Depositing organization: University of California, Los Angeles (UCLA). Publication: Genome editing in plants using the compact editor CasPhi. Li Z, Zhong Z, Wu Z, Pausch P, Al-Shayeb B, Amerasekera J, Doudna JA, Jacobsen SE. Proc Natl Acad Sci U S A. 2023 Jan 24;120(4):e2216822120. doi: 10.1073/pnas.2216822120. Epub 2023 Jan 18. PubMed 36652483.
Backbone
  Vector backbone: pCambia1300
  Total vector size (bp): 14769
  Vector type: Plant Expression, CRISPR
Growth in bacteria
  Bacterial resistance: Kanamycin, 50 μg/mL
  Growth temperature: 37°C
  Growth strain: DH5alpha
  Copy number: High Copy
Gene/Insert 1
  Gene/Insert name: pcoCasphi-2 (alt names: Arabidopsis codon optimized Casphi-2; Cas12j2)
  Species: Synthetic
  Insert size (bp): 2460
  Promoter: pUBQ10
  Cloning method: Gibson Cloning
  Sequencing primers: 5′ GTGATTTCTATCTAGATCTGGTGTTAGT; 3′ CTGATGCATTGAACTTGACGAACGT
Gene/Insert 2
  Gene/Insert name: AtPDS3 gRNA10 (alt names: AtPDS3 guide RNA10 driven by the AtU6-26 promoter; cagttgacaatccagccaat)
  Species: Synthetic
  Promoter: AtU6-26
  Cloning method: Gibson Cloning
  Sequencing primers: 5′ CTAGAAGCTTCGTTGAACAACGGA; 3′ ACGTTGTAAAACGACGGCCAGT
Terms and licenses: Academic/Nonprofit Terms; Industry Terms: Not Available to Industry
How to cite: pC1300_pUB10_pcoCASphi_E9t_version2_U6_AtPDS3_gRNA10 was a gift from Steven Jacobsen (Addgene plasmid # 197952 ; http://n2t.net/addgene:197952 ; RRID:Addgene_197952)
