[The description below was written by a language model from this plasmid's Addgene catalogue record and pLannotate feature annotations shown in this document.]
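Description:
pC1300_pUB10_pcoCASphi_E9t_version2_U6_AtPDS3_gRNA10 is a T-DNA binary vector of roughly 14.8 kb, built on pCambia1300 for CRISPR genome editing in plants. It replicates at high copy in E. coli through a ColE1/pMB1-type origin. The pVS1 oriV, RepA and StaA functions provide replication and stable maintenance in Agrobacterium, and a pBR322 bom region is also present. Bacterial selection is by kanamycin (aphA-3). Between the nopaline-type left and right border repeats, the T-DNA carries a plant selection cassette in which an enhanced CaMV 35S promoter drives hygromycin phosphotransferase, ending in the CaMV poly(A) signal. Remnants of the pUC lacZα/MCS region from the parent backbone are also annotated.

The payload consists of two expression units. The first encodes pcoCasΦ-2 (Cas12j2), a compact CRISPR nuclease codon-optimised for Arabidopsis. It is expressed from the UBQ10 promoter and, according to the record, carries an SV40 nuclear localisation signal at its C-terminus. The feature table places a modified potato ST-LS1 IV2 intron in the region that appears to correspond to the nuclease coding sequence. Such an intron is commonly included to block expression in bacteria and can aid plant expression. A fragment of a FLAG epitope tag lies near the 3′ end, followed by the pea rbcS-E9 terminator. The UBQ10 promoter, the nuclease ORF, the NLS and the guide cassette were not themselves annotated by the automated tool. The second unit uses the Arabidopsis U6-26 Pol III promoter to transcribe guide RNA 10, which targets AtPDS3 (phytoene desaturase). Loss of this gene typically gives a visible albino phenotype, which makes it a common editing reporter. The construct is intended for testing CasΦ-mediated editing in plants.
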