Features (pLannotate 1.2.2; 22 found; start..end, strand, type, name):
     32..54      -  protein_bind   lac operator (fragment): The lac repressor binds to the lac operator to inhibit transcription in E. coli. This inhibition can be relieved by adding lactose or isopropyl-β-D-thiogalactopyranoside (IPTG). lac repressor encoded by lacI
     58..88      -  promoter       lac promoter: promoter for the E. coli lac operon
    103..124     -  protein_bind   CAP binding site: CAP binding activates transcription in the presence of cAMP. E. coli catabolite activator protein
    137..225     -  CDS            lacI (fragment): lac repressor; lacI; The lac repressor binds to the lac operator to inhibit transcription in E. coli. This inhibition can be relieved by adding lactose or isopropyl-β-D-thiogalactopyranoside (IPTG).
    315..991     +  promoter       CaMV 35S promoter (enhanced): cauliflower mosaic virus 35S promoter with a duplicated enhancer region
   1058..2083    +  CDS            HygR: hygromycin B phosphotransferase confers resistance to hygromycin
   2124..2298    +  polyA_signal   CaMV poly(A) signal: cauliflower mosaic virus polyadenylation signal
   2376..2400    -  misc_feature   LB T-DNA repeat: left border repeat from nopaline C58 T-DNA
   2825..3619    +  CDS            KanR: aminoglycoside phosphotransferase; aphA-3; confers resistance to kanamycin
   3706..4294    +  rep_origin     ori: high-copy-number ColE1/pMB1/pBR322/pUC origin of replication
   4480..4620    -  misc_feature   bom: basis of mobility region from pBR322
   4722..4761    -  CDS            rop (fragment): Rop protein, which maintains plasmids at low copy number; rop
   4964..5158    -  rep_origin     pVS1 oriV: origin of replication for the Pseudomonas plasmid pVS1 (Heeb et al., 2000)
   5224..6297    -  CDS            pVS1 RepA: replication protein from the Pseudomonas plasmid pVS1 (Heeb et al., 2000)
   6726..7355    -  CDS            pVS1 StaA: stability protein from the Pseudomonas plasmid pVS1 (Heeb et al., 2000)
   7915..8316    -  CDS            Y4CG_SINFN (fragment): Protein inferred from homology: Swiss-Prot protein existence level 3. From Sinorhizobium fredii (strain NBRC 101917 / NGR234).
   8656..8680    -  misc_feature   RB T-DNA repeat: right border repeat from nopaline C58 T-DNA
   8746..8900    -  CDS            lacZα (fragment): LacZα fragment of β-galactosidase; lacZ fragment
   8903..8932    -  misc_feature   MCS (fragment): pUC18/19 multiple cloning site
  12504..12692   +  intron         IV2 intron: modified second intron of the potato ST-LS1 gene (Vancanneyt et al., 1990)
  14076..14099   +  CDS            3xFLAG (fragment): three tandem FLAG® epitope tags, followed by an enterokinase cleavage site
  14130..14762   +  terminator     E9 terminator: terminator and polyadenylation signal from the pea rbcS-E9 gene
>Addgene plasmid #197952 | pC1300_pUB10_pcoCASphi_E9t_version2_U6_AtPDS3_gRNA10 | addgene full sequence | sequence record 387870 | Addgene NGS Result
GTAATCATGGTCATAGCTGTTTCCTGTGTGAAATTGTTATCCGCTCACAATTCCACACAACATACGAGCC
GGAAGCATAAAGTGTAAAGCCTGGGGTGCCTAATGAGTGAGCTAACTCACATTAATTGCGTTGCGCTCAC
TGCCCGCTTTCCAGTCGGGAAACCTGTCGTGCCAGCTGCATTAATGAATCGGCCAACGCGCGGGGAGAGG
CGGTTTGCGTATTGGCTAGAGCAGCTTGCCAACATGGTGGAGCACGACACTCTCGTCTACTCCAAGAATA
TCAAAGATACAGTCTCAGAAGACCAAAGGGCTATTGAGACTTTTCAACAAAGGGTAATATCGGGAAACCT
CCTCGGATTCCATTGCCCAGCTATCTGTCACTTCATCAAAAGGACAGTAGAAAAGGAAGGTGGCACCTAC
AAATGCCATCATTGCGATAAAGGAAAGGCTATCGTTCAAGATGCCTCTGCCGACAGTGGTCCCAAAGATG
GACCCCCACCCACGAGGAGCATCGTGGAAAAAGAAGACGTTCCAACCACGTCTTCAAAGCAAGTGGATTG
ATGTGAACATGGTGGAGCACGACACTCTCGTCTACTCCAAGAATATCAAAGATACAGTCTCAGAAGACCA
AAGGGCTATTGAGACTTTTCAACAAAGGGTAATATCGGGAAACCTCCTCGGATTCCATTGCCCAGCTATC
TGTCACTTCATCAAAAGGACAGTAGAAAAGGAAGGTGGCACCTACAAATGCCATCATTGCGATAAAGGAA
AGGCTATCGTTCAAGATGCCTCTGCCGACAGTGGTCCCAAAGATGGACCCCCACCCACGAGGAGCATCGT
GGAAAAAGAAGACGTTCCAACCACGTCTTCAAAGCAAGTGGATTGATGTGATATCTCCACTGACGTAAGG
GATGACGCACAATCCCACTATCCTTCGCAAGACCCTTCCTCTATATAAGGAAGTTCATTTCATTTGGAGA
GGACACGCTGAAATCACCAGTCTCTCTCTACAAATCTATCTCTCTCGAGCTTTCGCAGATCCGGGGGGCA
ATGAGATATGAAAAAGCCTGAACTCACCGCGACGTCTGTCGAGAAGTTTCTGATCGAAAAGTTCGACAGC
GTCTCCGACCTGATGCAGCTCTCGGAGGGCGAAGAATCTCGTGCTTTCAGCTTCGATGTAGGAGGGCGTG
GATATGTCCTGCGGGTAAATAGCTGCGCCGATGGTTTCTACAAAGATCGTTATGTTTATCGGCACTTTGC
ATCGGCCGCGCTCCCGATTCCGGAAGTGCTTGACATTGGGGAGTTTAGCGAGAGCCTGACCTATTGCATC
TCCCGCCGTTCACAGGGTGTCACGTTGCAAGACCTGCCTGAAACCGAACTGCCCGCTGTTCTACAACCGG
TCGCGGAGGCTATGGATGCGATCGCTGCGGCCGATCTTAGCCAGACGAGCGGGTTCGGCCCATTCGGACC
GCAAGGAATCGGTCAATACACTACATGGCGTGATTTCATATGCGCGATTGCTGATCCCCATGTGTATCAC
TGGCAAACTGTGATGGACGACACCGTCAGTGCGTCCGTCGCGCAGGCTCTCGATGAGCTGATGCTTTGGG
CCGAGGACTGCCCCGAAGTCCGGCACCTCGTGCACGCGGATTTCGGCTCCAACAATGTCCTGACGGACAA
TGGCCGCATAACAGCGGTCATTGACTGGAGCGAGGCGATGTTCGGGGATTCCCAATACGAGGTCGCCAAC
ATCTTCTTCTGGAGGCCGTGGTTGGCTTGTATGGAGCAGCAGACGCGCTACTTCGAGCGGAGGCATCCGG
AGCTTGCAGGATCGCCACGACTCCGGGCGTATATGCTCCGCATTGGTCTTGACCAACTCTATCAGAGCTT
GGTTGACGGCAATTTCGATGATGCAGCTTGGGCGCAGGGTCGATGCGACGCAATCGTCCGATCCGGAGCC
GGGACTGTCGGGCGTACACAAATCGCCCGCAGAAGCGCGGCCGTCTGGACCGATGGCTGTGTAGAAGTAC
TCGCCGATAGTGGAAACCGACGCCCCAGCACTCGTCCGAGGGCAAAGAAATAGAGTAGATGCCGACCGGG
ATCTGTCGATCGACAAGCTCGAGTTTCTCCATAATAATGTGTGAGTAGTTCCCAGATAAGGGAATTAGGG
TTCCTATAGGGTTTCGCTCATGTGTTGAGCATATAAGAAACCCTTAGTATGTATTTGTATTTGTAAAATA
CTTCTATCAATAAAATTTCTAATTCCTAAAACCAAAATCCAGTACTAAAATCCAGATCCCCCGAATTAAT
TCGGCGTTAATTCAGTACATTAAAAACGTCCGCAATGTGTTATTAAGTTGTCTAAGCGTCAATTTGTTTA
CACCACAATATATCCTGCCACCAGCCAGCCAACAGCTCCCCGACCGGCAGCTCGGCACAAAATCACCACT
CGATACAGGCAGCCCATCAGTCCGGGACGGCGTCAGCGGGAGAGCCGTTGTAAGGCGGCAGACTTTGCTC
ATGTTACCGATGCTATTCGGAAGAACGGCAACTAAGCTGCCGGGTTTGAAACACGGATGATCTCGCGGAG
GGTAGCATGTTGATTGTAACGATGACAGAGCGTTGCTGCCTGTGATCACCGCGGTTTCAAAATCGGCTCC
GTCGATACTATGTTATACGCCAACTTTGAAAACAACTTTGAAAAAGCTGTTTTCTGGTATTTAAGGTTTT
AGAATGCAAGGAACAGTGAATTGGAGTTCGTCTTGTTATAATTAGCTTCTTGGGGTATCTTTAAATACTG
TAGAAAAGAGGAAGGAAATAATAAATGGCTAAAATGAGAATATCACCGGAATTGAAAAAACTGATCGAAA
AATACCGCTGCGTAAAAGATACGGAAGGAATGTCTCCTGCTAAGGTATATAAGCTGGTGGGAGAAAATGA
AAACCTATATTTAAAAATGACGGACAGCCGGTATAAAGGGACCACCTATGATGTGGAACGGGAAAAGGAC
ATGATGCTATGGCTGGAAGGAAAGCTGCCTGTTCCAAAGGTCCTGCACTTTGAACGGCATGATGGCTGGA
GCAATCTGCTCATGAGTGAGGCCGATGGCGTCCTTTGCTCGGAAGAGTATGAAGATGAACAAAGCCCTGA
AAAGATTATCGAGCTGTATGCGGAGTGCATCAGGCTCTTTCACTCCATCGACATATCGGATTGTCCCTAT
ACGAATAGCTTAGACAGCCGCTTAGCCGAATTGGATTACTTACTGAATAACGATCTGGCCGATGTGGATT
GCGAAAACTGGGAAGAAGACACTCCATTTAAAGATCCGCGCGAGCTGTATGATTTTTTAAAGACGGAAAA
GCCCGAAGAGGAACTTGTCTTTTCCCACGGCGACCTGGGAGACAGCAACATCTTTGTGAAAGATGGCAAA
GTAAGTGGCTTTATTGATCTTGGGAGAAGCGGCAGGGCGGACAAGTGGTATGACATTGCCTTCTGCGTCC
GGTCGATCAGGGAGGATATCGGGGAAGAACAGTATGTCGAGCTATTTTTTGACTTACTGGGGATCAAGCC
TGATTGGGAGAAAATAAAATATTATATTTTACTGGATGAATTGTTTTAGTACCTAGAATGCATGACCAAA
ATCCCTTAACGTGAGTTTTCGTTCCACTGAGCGTCAGACCCCGTAGAAAAGATCAAAGGATCTTCTTGAG
ATCCTTTTTTTCTGCGCGTAATCTGCTGCTTGCAAACAAAAAAACCACCGCTACCAGCGGTGGTTTGTTT
GCCGGATCAAGAGCTACCAACTCTTTTTCCGAAGGTAACTGGCTTCAGCAGAGCGCAGATACCAAATACT
GTCCTTCTAGTGTAGCCGTAGTTAGGCCACCACTTCAAGAACTCTGTAGCACCGCCTACATACCTCGCTC
TGCTAATCCTGTTACCAGTGGCTGCTGCCAGTGGCGATAAGTCGTGTCTTACCGGGTTGGACTCAAGACG
ATAGTTACCGGATAAGGCGCAGCGGTCGGGCTGAACGGGGGGTTCGTGCACACAGCCCAGCTTGGAGCGA
ACGACCTACACCGAACTGAGATACCTACAGCGTGAGCTATGAGAAAGCGCCACGCTTCCCGAAGGGAGAA
AGGCGGACAGGTATCCGGTAAGCGGCAGGGTCGGAACAGGAGAGCGCACGAGGGAGCTTCCAGGGGGAAA
CGCCTGGTATCTTTATAGTCCTGTCGGGTTTCGCCACCTCTGACTTGAGCGTCGATTTTTGTGATGCTCG
TCAGGGGGGCGGAGCCTATGGAAAAACGCCAGCAACGCGGCCTTTTTACGGTTCCTGGCCTTTTGCTGGC
CTTTTGCTCACATGTTCTTTCCTGCGTTATCCCCTGATTCTGTGGATAACCGTATTACCGCCTTTGAGTG
AGCTGATACCGCTCGCCGCAGCCGAACGACCGAGCGCAGCGAGTCAGTGAGCGAGGAAGCGGAAGAGCGC
CTGATGCGGTATTTTCTCCTTACGCATCTGTGCGGTATTTCACACCGCATATGGTGCACTCTCAGTACAA
TCTGCTCTGATGCCGCATAGTTAAGCCAGTATACACTCCGCTATCGCTACGTGACTGGGTCATGGCTGCG
CCCCGACACCCGCCAACACCCGCTGACGCGCCCTGACGGGCTTGTCTGCTCCCGGCATCCGCTTACAGAC
AAGCTGTGACCGTCTCCGGGAGCTGCATGTGTCAGAGGTTTTCACCGTCATCACCGAAACGCGCGAGGCA
GGGTGCCTTGATGTGGGCGCCGGCGGTCGAGTGGCGACGGCGCGGCTTGTCCGCGCCCTGGTAGATTGCC
TGGCCGTAGGCCAGCCATTTTTGAGCGGCCAGCGGCCGCGATAGGCCGACGCGAAGCGGCGGGGCGTAGG
GAGCGCAGCGACCGAAGGGTAGGCGCTTTTTGCAGCTCTTCGGCTGTGCGCTGGCCAGACAGTTATGCAC
AGGCCAGGCGGGTTTTAAGAGTTTTAATAAGTTTTAAAGAGTTTTAGGCGGAAAAATCGCCTTTTTTCTC
TTTTATATCAGTCACTTACATGTGTGACCGGTTCCCAATGTACGGCTTTGGGTTCCCAATGTACGGGTTC
CGGTTCCCAATGTACGGCTTTGGGTTCCCAATGTACGTGCTATCCACAGGAAAGAGACCTTTTCGACCTT
TTTCCCCTGCTAGGGCAATTTGCCCTAGCATCTGCTCCGTACATTAGGAACCGGCGGATGCTTCGCCCTC
GATCAGGTTGCGGTAGCGCATGACTAGGATCGGGCCAGCCTGCCCCGCCTCCTCCTTCAAATCGTACTCC
GGCAGGTCATTTGACCCGATCAGCTTGCGCACGGTGAAACAGAACTTCTTGAACTCTCCGGCGCTGCCAC
TGCGTTCGTAGATCGTCTTGAACAACCATCTGGCTTCTGCCTTGCCTGCGGCGCGGCGTGCCAGGCGGTA
GAGAAAACGGCCGATGCCGGGATCGATCAAAAAGTAATCGGGGTGAACCGTCAGCACGTCCGGGTTCTTG
CCTTCTGTGATCTCGCGGTACATCCAATCAGCTAGCTCGATCTCGATGTACTCCGGCCGCCCGGTTTCGC
TCTTTACGATCTTGTAGCGGCTAATCAAGGCTTCACCCTCGGATACCGTCACCAGGCGGCCGTTCTTGGC
CTTCTTCGTACGCTGCATGGCAACGTGCGTGGTGTTTAACCGAATGCAGGTTTCTACCAGGTCGTCTTTC
TGCTTTCCGCCATCGGCTCGCCGGCAGAACTTGAGTACGTCCGCAACGTGTGGACGGAACACGCGGCCGG
GCTTGTCTCCCTTCCCTTCCCGGTATCGGTTCATGGATTCGGTTAGATGGGAAACCGCCATCAGTACCAG
GTCGTAATCCCACACACTGGCCATGCCGGCCGGCCCTGCGGAAACCTCTACGTGCCCGTCTGGAAGCTCG
TAGCGGATCACCTCGCCAGCTCGTCGGTCACGCTTCGACAGACGGAAAACGGCCACGTCCATGATGCTGC
GACTATCGCGGGTGCCCACGTCATAGAGCATCGGAACGAAAAAATCTGGTTGCTCGTCGCCCTTGGGCGG
CTTCCTAATCGACGGCGCACCGGCTGCCGGCGGTTGCCGGGATTCTTTGCGGATTCGATCAGCGGCCGCT
TGCCACGATTCACCGGGGCGTGCTTCTGCCTCGATGCGTTGCCGCTGGGCGGCCTGCGCGGCCTTCAACT
TCTCCACCAGGTCATCACCCAGCGCCGCGCCGATTTGTACCGGGCCGGATGGTTTGCGACCGCTCACGCC
GATTCCTCGGGCTTGGGGGTTCCAGTGCCATTGCAGGGCCGGCAGGCAACCCAGCCGCTTACGCCTGGCC
AACCGCCCGTTCCTCCACACATGGGGCATTCCACGGCGTCGGTGCCTGGTTGTTCTTGATTTTCCATGCC
GCCTCCTTTAGCCGCTAAAATTCATCTACTCATTTATTCATTTGCTCATTTACTCTGGTAGCTGCGCGAT
GTATTCAGATAGCAGCTCGGTAATGGTCTTGCCTTGGCGTACCGCGTACATCTTCAGCTTGGTGTGATCC
TCCGCCGGCAACTGAAAGTTGACCCGCTTCATGGCTGGCGTGTCTGCCAGGCTGGCCAACGTTGCAGCCT
TGCTGCTGCGTGCGCTCGGACGGCCGGCACTTAGCGTGTTTGTGCTTTTGCTCATTTTCTCTTTACCTCA
TTAACTCAAATGAGTTTTGATTTAATTTCAGCGGCCAGCGCCTGGACCTCGCGGGCAGCGTCGCCCTCGG
GTTCTGATTCAAGAACGGTTGTGCCGGCGGCGGCAGTGCCTGGGTAGCTCACGCGCTGCGTGATACGGGA
CTCAAGAATGGGCAGCTCGTACCCGGCCAGCGCCTCGGCAACCTCACCGCCGATGCGCGTGCCTTTGATC
GCCCGCGACACGACAAAGGCCGCTTGTAGCCTTCCATCCGTGACCTCAATGCGCTGCTTAACCAGCTCCA
CCAGGTCGGCGGTGGCCCATATGTCGTAAGGGCTTGGCTGCACCGGAATCAGCACGAAGTCGGCTGCCTT
GATCGCGGACACAGCCAAGTCCGCCGCCTGGGGCGCTCCGTCGATCACTACGAAGTCGCGCCGGCCGATG
GCCTTCACGTCGCGGTCAATCGTCGGGCGGTCGATGCCGACAACGGTTAGCGGTTGATCTTCCCGCACGG
CCGCCCAATCGCGGGCACTGCCCTGGGGATCGGAATCGACTAACAGAACATCGGCCCCGGCGAGTTGCAG
GGCGCGGGCTAGATGGGTTGCGATGGTCGTCTTGCCTGACCCGCCTTTCTGGTTAAGTACAGCGATAACC
TTCATGCGTTCCCCTTGCGTATTTGTTTATTTACTCATCGCATCATATACGCAGCGACCGCATGACGCAA
GCTGTTTTACTCAAATACACATCACCTTTTTAGACGGCGGCGCTCGGTTTCTTCAGCGGCCAAGCTGGCC
GGCCAGGCCGCCAGCTTGGCATCAGACAAACCGGCCAGGATTTCATGCAGCCGCACGGTTGAGACGTGCG
CGGGCGGCTCGAACACGTACCCGGCCGCGATCATCTCCGCCTCGATCTCTTCGGTAATGAAAAACGGTTC
GTCCTGGCCGTCCTGGTGCGGTTTCATGCTTGTTCCTCTTGGCGTTCATTCTCGGCGGCCGCCAGGGCGT
CGGCCTCGGTCAATGCGTCCTCACGGAAGGCACCGCGCCGCCTGGCCTCGGTGGGCGTCACTTCCTCGCT
GCGCTCAAGTGCGCGGTACAGGGTCGAGCGATGCACGCCAAGCAGTGCAGCCGCCTCTTTCACGGTGCGG
CCTTCCTGGTCGATCAGCTCGCGGGCGTGCGCGATCTGTGCCGGGGTGAGGGTAGGGCGGGGGCCAAACT
TCACGCCTCGGGCCTTGGCGGCCTCGCGCCCGCTCCGGGTGCGGTCGATGATTAGGGAACGCTCGAACTC
GGCAATGCCGGCGAACACGGTCAACACCATGCGGCCGGCCGGCGTGGTGGTGTCGGCCCACGGCTCTGCC
AGGCTACGCAGGCCCGCGCCGGCCTCCTGGATGCGCTCGGCAATGTCCAGTAGGTCGCGGGTGCTGCGGG
CCAGGCGGTCTAGCCTGGTCACTGTCACAACGTCGCCAGGGCGTAGGTGGTCAAGCATCCTGGCCAGCTC
CGGGCGGTCGCGCCTGGTGCCGGTGATCTTCTCGGAAAACAGCTTGGTGCAGCCGGCCGCGTGCAGTTCG
GCCCGTTGGTTGGTCAAGTCCTGGTCGTCGGTGCTGACGCGGGCATAGCCCAGCAGGCCAGCGGCGGCGC
TCTTGTTCATGGCGTAATGTCTCCGGTTCTAGTCGCAAGTATTCTACTTTATGCGACTAAAACACGCGAC
AAGAAAACGCCAGGAAAAGGGCAGGGCGGCAGCCTGTCGCGTAACTTAGGACTTGTGCGACATGTCGTTT
TCAGAAGACGGCTGCACTGAACGTCAGAAGCCGACTGCACTATAGCAGCGGAGGGGTTGGATCAAAGTAC
TTTGATCCCGAGGGGAACCCTGTGGTTGGCATGCACATACAAATGGACGAACGGATAAACCTTTTCACGC
CCTTTTAAATATCCGATTATTCTAATAAACGCTCTTTTCTCTTAGGTTTACCCGCCAATATATCCTGTCA
AACACTGATAGTTTAAACTGAAGGCGGGAAACGACAATCTGATCCAAGCTCAAGCTGCTCTAGCATTCGC
CATTCAGGCTGCGCAACTGTTGGGAAGGGCGATCGGTGCGGGCCTCTTCGCTATTACGCCAGCTGGCGAA
AGGGGGATGTGCTGCAAGGCGATTAAGTTGGGTAACGCCAGGGTTTTCCCAGTCACGACGTTGTAAAACG
ACGGCCAGTGCCAAGCTTGCATGCCTGCAGGTCGACTCTAGATCCTAGTGATCAGATGCAGAGAGACTAA
CCTCAGATAGGCGACTTCAAAACCCCCCGAAAATTTGACAATGGAGCTTGAAAAGAATGGCAAAAAAAAA
TTGGCTGGATTGTCAACTGGTCCCCTCGTGAGGGGCAATCGTTGAGCGTTCCGACCAATCACTACTTCGA
CTCTAGCTGTATATAAACTCAGCTTCGTTTTCTTATCTAAGCGATGTGGGACTTTTGAAGATTGTTTTCA
ACTTAAATGGGCCTATATAAGAAATACTATTGTTCTTTCCCATATAAATGGGCCTGCTTCTCTTCTTTCA
GATTCCCAGGGGCCTTTTGAAGATTATCTTCATATCTTAAGAATGAAGATGTTTTATTCAATCAAATTCT
TGAAGGTTCGATGCCTAATCATTCTAATCCTGGGACAAACTATGAAACAAGATACAAAAACTCCGAATGG
AAAGTTAAAAAGAAGAAAACGAAAGCTACGGTTCAAGAAAATGTAAGCTGATAAACAAAAAAAAACTGTA
TGAACGAAGAAGAAGAAAAAAAGCTAAGAAGAAATGATGTATTGTGCGGAAGGCAAGTCGAGTTTCCGTT
GTTCAACGAAGCTTCTAGTATCCTAGGAAGGTACCAGTCTAGCTCAACAGAGCTTTTAACCCAAATTGGT
ACAATAGAATACAACTTTAGATCATAATTCTCAAAAGAAAGAGATTCCTTAGCTATTCTATCTGCCACTC
CATTTCCTTCTCGGCTTGTATGCACAAGCATAAAATCCTCAAACTTGCTAAGTAGATACTTTATGTCTTG
GATAATTGGATTGAGACTTGACAAGCATAACTTTCATGTAACCAAAGACACAAGTTGCTGAGAATCCACC
TCAAAAATGATCTTCCTATAATTGAATCGGGATAATGACAGCACAGCCCATCTAAGAGCCTCCACTTCTA
CTTCCAGCACGCTTCTTACTTTTACCACAGCTCTTGCACCTAACCATAACACCTTCCCTGTATGATCGCG
AAGCACCCACCCTAAGCCACATTTTAATCCTTCTGTTGGCCATGCCCCATCAAAGTTGCACTTAACCCAA
GATTGTGGTGGAGCTTCCCATGTTTCTCGTCTGTCCCGACGGTGTTGTGGTTGGTGCTTTCCTTACATTC
TGAGCCTCTTTCCTTCTAATCCACTCATCTGCATCTTCTTGTGTCCTTACTAATACCTCATTGGTTCCAA
ATTCCCTCCCTTTAAGCACCAGCTCGTTTCTGTTCTTCCACAGCCTCCCAAGTATCCAAGGGACTAAAGC
CTCCACATTCTTCAGATCAGGATATTCTTGTTTAAGATGTTGAACTCTATGGAGGTTTGTATGAACTGAT
GATCTAGGACCGGATAAGTTCCCTTCTTCATAGCGAACTTATTCAAAGAATGTTTTGTGTATCATTCTTG
TTACATTGTTATTAATGAAAAAATATTATTGGTCATTGGACTGAACACGAGTGTTAAATATGGACCAGGC
CCCAAATAAGATCCATTGATATATGAATTAAATAACAAGAATAAATCGAGTCACCAAACCACTTGCCTTT
TTTAACGAGACTTGTTCACCAACTTGATACAAAAGTCATTATCCTATGCAAATCAATAATCATACAAAAA
TATCCAATAACACTAAAAAATTAAAAGAAATGGATAATTTCACAATATGTTATACGATAAAGAAGTTACT
TTTCCAAGAAATTCACTGATTTTATAAGCCCACTTGCATTAGATAAATGGCAAAAAAAAACAAAAAGGAA
AAGAAATAAAGCACGAAGAATTCTAGAAAATACGAAATACGCTTCAATGCAGTGGGACCCACGGTTCAAT
TATTGCCAATTTTCAGCTCCACCGTATATTTAAAAAATAAAACGATAATGCTAAAAAAATATAAATCGTA
ACGATCGTTAAATCTCAACGGCTGGATCTTATGACGACCGTTAGAAATTGTGGTTGTCGACGAGTCAGTA
ATAAACGGCGTCAAAGTGGTTGCAGCCGGCACACACGAGTCGTGTTTATCAACTCAAAGCACAAATACTT
TTCCTCAACCTAAAAATAAGGCAATTAGCCAAAAACAACTTTGCGTGTAAACAACGCTCAATACACGTGT
CATTTTATTATTAGCTATTGCTTCACCGCCTTAGCTTTCTCGTGACCTAGTCGTCCTCGTCTTTTCTTCT
TCTTCTTCTATAAAACAATACCCAAAGAGCTCTTCTTCTTCACAATTCAGATTTCAATTTCTCAAAATCT
TAAAAACTTTCTCTCAATTCTCTCTACCGTGATCAAGGTAAATTTCTGTGTTCCTTATTCTCTCAAAATC
TTCGATTTTGTTTTCGTTCGATCCCAATTTCGTATATGTTCTTTGGTTTAGATTCTGTTAATCTTAGATC
GAAGACGATTTTCTGGGTTTGATCGTTAGATATCATCTTAATTCTCGATTAGGGTTTCATAGATATCATC
CGATTTGTTCAAATAATTTGAGTTTTGTCGAATAATTACTCTTCGATTTGTGATTTCTATCTAGATCTGG
TGTTAGTTTCTAGTTTGTGCGATCGAATTTGTCGATTAATCTGAGTTTTTCTGATTAACAGATGCCGAAG
CCCGCCGTCGAATCAGAGTTTTCCAAAGTCCTCAAGAAACACTTTCCTGGGGAGCGTTTTAGGTCTAGCT
ATATGAAGAGGGGGGGTAAAATTCTGGCAGCACAAGGCGAGGAAGCTGTAGTGGCGTACTTGCAGGGAAA
GAGTGAGGAGGAACCGCCGAATTTTCAGCCGCCGGCGAAGTGCCACGTGGTCACCAAAAGCAGGGATTTC
GCAGAATGGCCCATAATGAAAGCCTCTGAAGCCATACAGAGGTACATCTATGCGCTCAGCACTACAGAGC
GAGCTGCCTGCAAACCGGGTAAGAGCTCAGAAAGTCACGCGGCCTGGTTCGCGGCTACAGGGGTGAGCAA
TCACGGCTATTCTCATGTACAAGGTCTTAACCTGATCTTTGACCACACGCTAGGACGATACGATGGCGTT
TTAAAGAAAGTACAGCTTCGAAATGAGAAGGCCCGAGCTAGATTGGAAAGCATAAACGCCTCACGAGCTG
ATGAAGGATTGCCGGAAATCAAGGCCGAGGAGGAGGAGGTAGCTACAAATGAAACAGGTCATCTACTACA
GCCGCCAGGCATAAACCCATCATTCTACGTCTACCAGACCATATCTCCGCAGGCTTACCGACCAAGGGAC
GAAATAGTGTTACCACCCGAGTACGCCGGTTACGTCAGGGATCCGAACGCTCCGATTCCACTGGGCGTGG
TCAGGAACCGTTGTGACATACAGAAGGGTTGCCCGGGATATATACCCGAGTGGCAGAGGGAAGCTGGTAC
GGCAATTAGTCCCAAGACAGGAAAAGCAGTGACGGTTCCAGGACTTAGCCCGAAGAAGAATAAACGTATG
CGTAGGTACTGGAGGTCAGAAAAGGAGAAGGCTCAAGATGCACTTCTCGTAACTGTAAGGATAGGTACCG
ATTGGGTAGTCATAGACGTAAGAGGATTACTAAGAAACGCCAGGTAAGTTTCTGCTTCTACCTTTGATAT
ATATATAATAATTATCATTAATTAGTAGTAATATAATATTTCAAATATTTTTTTCAAAATAAAAGAATGT
AGTATATAGCAATTGCTTTTCTGTAGTTTATAAGTGTGTATATTTTAATTTATAACTTTTCTAATATATG
ACCAAAATTTGTTGATGTGCAGGTGGAGGACTATTGCTCCCAAGGACATAAGTTTAAATGCACTTCTAGA
TTTATTTACCGGTGATCCAGTCATCGATGTCAGACGAAACATCGTGACCTTCACCTATACCTTGGACGCT
TGCGGAACTTATGCTAGAAAATGGACTCTCAAGGGAAAACAGACAAAAGCAACCTTAGATAAACTGACAG
CGACACAAACTGTGGCCTTAGTTGCTATAGATCTGGGACAAACAAACCCAATTAGCGCGGGTATCAGTCG
TGTCACACAGGAGAACGGGGCCCTCCAGTGCGAACCGCTTGATCGTTTTACATTGCCTGATGACCTTTTG
AAAGATATTTCTGCGTACCGAATTGCATGGGACCGTAACGAGGAGGAACTCAGGGCCAGATCCGTTGAGG
CACTCCCAGAGGCACAACAAGCAGAGGTCAGAGCTCTGGACGGGGTCTCCAAAGAGACCGCGCGTACACA
GTTGTGCGCGGACTTCGGTCTGGACCCAAAGCGACTACCGTGGGATAAAATGAGTAGCAATACCACGTTC
ATAAGCGAGGCGCTCCTTTCCAACAGCGTATCCCGTGACCAAGTATTCTTTACCCCGGCCCCAAAGAAAG
GAGCCAAGAAGAAAGCACCGGTGGAAGTGATGCGAAAAGACAGGACATGGGCGCGAGCGTACAAACCACG
ACTCTCAGTAGAAGCACAAAAGTTGAAAAATGAGGCTCTTTGGGCTTTGAAGCGTACCTCTCCAGAATAT
CTAAAGTTGTCACGACGTAAAGAAGAATTGTGTAGGAGGTCCATTAATTACGTGATAGAAAAAACTAGAA
GGCGAACCCAATGCCAAATTGTGATCCCCGTTATAGAAGATCTAAATGTCCGATTTTTCCACGGGTCTGG
CAAACGACTCCCGGGCTGGGATAACTTCTTCACGGCAAAGAAGGAAAACCGATGGTTTATCCAAGGGCTA
CATAAGGCGTTTTCTGACTTAAGGACCCACCGATCCTTCTACGTGTTCGAGGTGCGTCCAGAGAGAACAT
CAATCACCTGTCCGAAATGCGGGCACTGTGAAGTGGGGAACAGGGATGGAGAAGCCTTTCAGTGTCTCAG
TTGCGGTAAGACATGCAACGCAGATCTGGACGTAGCGACACATAACTTGACTCAAGTGGCGCTCACCGGC
AAAACAATGCCGAAGAGAGAGGAGCCTAGAGATGCACAAGGGACAGCCCCCGCGAGAAAGACGAAGAAAG
CTAGCAAGTCAAAGGCACCCCCGGCTGAACGTGAGGATCAGACTCCCGCTCAAGAGCCGTCCCAAACGTC
CGGATCCGGACCGAAGAAAAAGCGAAAGGTAGAGGATCCTAAAAAGAAGCGTAAAGTCTCCTTGGGTTCT
GGCTCCGACTATAAGGATGACGATGACAAAGACTATAAGGATGACGACGACAAGTGAAGAGCTTTCGTTC
GTATCATCGGTTTCGACAACGTTCGTCAAGTTCAATGCATCAGTTTCATTGCGCACACACCAGAATCCTA
CTGAGTTTGAGTATTATGGCATTGGGAAAACTGTTTTTCTTGTACCATTTGTTGTGCTTGTAATTTACTG
TGTTTTTTATTCGGTTTTCGCTATCGAACTGTGAAATGGAAATGGATGGAGAAGAGTTAATGAATGATAT
GGTCCTTTTGTTCATTCTCAAATTAATATTATTTGTTTTTTCTCTTATTTGTTGTGTGTTGAATTTGAAA
TTATAAGAGATATGCAAACATTTTGTTTTGAGTAAAAATGTGTCAAATCGTGGCCTCTAATGACCGAAGT
TAATATGAGGAGTAAAACACTTGTAGTTGTACCATTATGCTTATTCACTAGGCAACAAATATATTTTCAG
ACCTAGAAAAGCTGCAAATGTTACTGAATACAAGTATGTCCTCTTGTGTTTTAGACATTTATGAACTTTC
CTTTATGTAATTTTCCAGAATCCTTGTCAGATTCTAATCATTGCTTTATAATTATAGTTATACTCATGGA
TTTGTAGTTGAGTATGAAAATATTTTTTAATGCATTTTATGACTTGCCAATTGATTGACAACGAATTC
